Addgene plasmid #193067: pFUW-tetO-mCh-Gata2-del-N-Terminal(1-235)
Purpose: doxycycline-inducible expression of mouse Gata2 without the N-terminal (amino acids 1-235), in mammalian cells
Depositing lab: Filipe Pereira. Depositing organization: Center for Neuroscience and Cell Biology, University of Coimbra. Publication: GATA2 mitotic bookmarking is required for definitive haematopoiesis. Silverio-Alves R, Kurochkin I, Rydstrom A, Vazquez Echegaray C, Haider J, Nicholls M, Rode C, Thelaus L, Lindgren AY, Ferreira AG, Brandao R, Larsson J, de Bruijn MFTR, Martin-Gonzalez J, Pereira CF. Nat Commun. 2023 Aug 14;14(1):4645. doi: 10.1038/s41467-023-40391-x. PubMed 37580379.
Backbone
  Vector backbone: pFUW-tetO
  Vector type: Mammalian Expression, Lentiviral
Growth in bacteria
  Bacterial resistance: Ampicillin, 100 μg/mL
  Growth temperature: 37°C
  Growth strain: NEB Stable
  Copy number: High Copy
Gene/Insert
  Gene/Insert name: mCh-Gata2-del-N-Terminal(1-235)
  Species: M. musculus (mouse)
  Promoter: minimal CMV
  Cloning method: Restriction Enzyme; 5′ cloning site NheI (unknown if destroyed); 3′ cloning site BstbI (unknown if destroyed)
  Sequencing primers: 5′ TCCACGCTGTTTTGA
Terms and licenses: Academic/Nonprofit Terms; Industry Terms: Not Available to Industry
How to cite: pFUW-tetO-mCh-Gata2-del-N-Terminal(1-235) was a gift from Filipe Pereira (Addgene plasmid # 193067 ; http://n2t.net/addgene:193067 ; RRID:Addgene_193067)
