[The description below was written by a language model from this plasmid's Addgene catalogue record and pLannotate feature annotations shown in this document.]
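Description:
pFUW-tetO-mCh-Gata2-del-N-Terminal(1-235) is a lentiviral transfer plasmid, built on the pFUW-tetO backbone, for doxycycline-inducible expression of an N-terminally truncated mouse Gata2 in mammalian cells. It is propagated in E. coli from a high-copy ColE1/pUC-type origin with ampicillin selection (AmpR), and also carries an f1 origin. Outside the viral region there is an SV40/EM7-driven bleomycin/Zeocin resistance cassette with an SV40 poly(A) signal. A CMV enhancer/promoter fused to a truncated HIV-1 5' LTR drives production of the viral genomic RNA in packaging cells. This RNA includes the Ψ packaging signal, a gag fragment, the RRE for Rev-dependent nuclear export, and the cPPT/CTS. A second truncated LTR annotation followed by a bGH poly(A) signal closes the viral unit.

The payload sits between the cPPT and a WPRE, which enhances transcript expression. A tetracycline response element with seven tetO copies is joined to a minimal CMV promoter, so transcription depends on a tetracycline-controlled transactivator. That transactivator is not encoded on this plasmid and must be supplied separately along with doxycycline. The open reading frame is a red fluorescent protein fused directly upstream of a Gata2 fragment lacking amino acids 1–235. The construct name indicates mCherry ("mCh"), whereas the automated annotation labels this region dTomato, a related Discosoma-derived protein, so the call probably reflects sequence similarity. The fluorescent tag allows the truncated protein to be visualised in cells. According to the record, the plasmid comes from a study of GATA2 mitotic bookmarking in haematopoiesis, where such a deletion mutant would plausibly help map which domains of the protein are needed for its behaviour.
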