Features (pLannotate 1.2.2; 33 found; start..end, strand, type, name):
      7..386     +  enhancer       CMV enhancer: human cytomegalovirus immediate early enhancer
    387..586     +  promoter       CMV promoter: human cytomegalovirus (CMV) immediate early promoter
    604..784     +  LTR            5' LTR (truncated): truncated 5' long terminal repeat (LTR) from HIV-1
    831..956     +  misc_feature   HIV-1 Ψ: packaging signal of human immunodeficiency virus type 1
    940..1303    +  CDS            HIV-1 gag (fragment): gag protein from human immunodeficiency virus 1; gag
   1449..1682    +  misc_feature   RRE: The Rev response element (RRE) of HIV-1 allows for Rev-dependent mRNA export from the nucleus to the cytoplasm.
   2059..2159    +  CDS            Rev (fragment): human immunodeficiency virus 1 (HIV-1) Rev protein; rev; enhances nuclear export of unspliced and incompletely spliced viral mRNAs
   2209..2326    +  misc_feature   cPPT/CTS: central polypurine tract and central termination sequence of HIV-1
   2383..2653    +  protein_bind   tetracycline response element: contains seven copies of the tetracycline operator tetO tetracycline repressor TetR
   2664..2681    +  misc_feature   MCS (fragment): pUC18/19 multiple cloning site
   2686..2724    +  promoter       minimal CMV promoter: human cytomegalovirus (CMV) immediate early promoter
   2842..3543    +  CDS            dTomato: dTomato is a basic (constitutively fluorescent) orange fluorescent protein published in 2004, derived from Discosoma sp.. It is reported to be a somewhat slowly-maturing dimer with low acid sensitivity.
   3544..4275    +  CDS            Gata2 (fragment): GATA2_MOUSE - Experimental evidence at protein level: Swiss-Prot protein existence level 1. Transcriptional activator which regulates endothelin-1 gene expression in endothelial cells. Binds to the consensus sequence 5'- AGATAG-3'. From Mus musculus (Mouse).
   4285..4303    +  misc_feature   MCS (fragment): pBluescript multiple cloning site
   4303..4891    +  misc_feature   WPRE: woodchuck hepatitis virus posttranscriptional regulatory element
   4828..5409    +  CDS            nef (fragment): NEF_HV1H2 - Experimental evidence at protein level: Swiss-Prot protein existence level 1. Extracellular Nef protein targets CD4(+) T-lymphocytes for apoptosis by interacting with CXCR4 surface receptors. From Human immunodeficiency virus type 1 group M subtype B (isolate HXB2) (HIV-1).
   5416..5596    +  LTR            5' LTR (truncated): truncated 5' long terminal repeat (LTR) from HIV-1
   5628..5852    +  polyA_signal   bGH poly(A) signal: bovine growth hormone polyadenylation signal
   5856..5877    +  promoter       SV40 promoter (fragment): SV40 enhancer and early promoter
   5898..6326    +  rep_origin     f1 ori (sequence partly withheld): f1 bacteriophage origin of replication; arrow indicates direction of (+) strand synthesis
   6340..6669    +  promoter       SV40 promoter: SV40 enhancer and early promoter
   6717..6764    +  promoter       EM7 promoter: synthetic bacterial promoter&nbsp
   6783..7157    +  CDS            BleoR: antibiotic-binding protein; Sh ble from Streptoalloteichus hindustanus; confers resistance to bleomycin, phleomycin, and Zeocin™
   7167..7292    +  CDS            ble (fragment): BLE_KLEPN - Experimental evidence at protein level: Swiss-Prot protein existence level 1. Binding protein with a strong affinity to the bleomycin family of antibiotics. Binds to CL990; an antimitotic-antibiotic compound. From Klebsiella pneumoniae.
   7287..7408    +  polyA_signal   SV40 poly(A) signal: SV40 polyadenylation signal
   7481..7497    -  protein_bind   lac operator: The lac repressor binds to the lac operator to inhibit transcription in E. coli. This inhibition can be relieved by adding lactose or isopropyl-β-D-thiogalactopyranoside (IPTG). lac repressor encoded by lacI
   7505..7535    -  promoter       lac promoter: promoter for the E. coli lac operon
   7550..7571    -  protein_bind   CAP binding site: CAP binding activates transcription in the presence of cAMP. E. coli catabolite activator protein
   7584..7676    -  CDS            lacI (fragment): lac repressor; lacI; The lac repressor binds to the lac operator to inhibit transcription in E. coli. This inhibition can be relieved by adding lactose or isopropyl-β-D-thiogalactopyranoside (IPTG).
   7859..8447    -  rep_origin     ori: high-copy-number ColE1/pMB1/pBR322/pUC origin of replication
   8618..9478    -  CDS            AmpR: β-lactamase; bla; confers resistance to ampicillin, carbenicillin, and related antibiotics
   9479..9583    -  promoter       AmpR promoter: bla
   9642..9694    -  misc_feature   bom (fragment): basis of mobility region from pBR322
>Addgene plasmid #193067 | pFUW-tetO-mCh-Gata2-del-N-Terminal(1-235) | addgene full sequence | sequence record 382422 | Addgene NGS Result
CGCGTTGACATTGATTATTGACTAGTTATTAATAGTAATCAATTACGGGGTCATTAGTTCATAGCCCATA
TATGGAGTTCCGCGTTACATAACTTACGGTAAATGGCCCGCCTGGCTGACCGCCCAACGACCCCCGCCCA
TTGACGTCAATAATGACGTATGTTCCCATAGTAACGCCAATAGGGACTTTCCATTGACGTCAATGGGTGG
AGTATTTACGGTAAACTGCCCACTTGGCAGTACATCAAGTGTATCATATGCCAAGTACGCCCCCTATTGA
CGTCAATGACGGTAAATGGCCCGCCTGGCATTATGCCCAGTACATGACCTTATGGGACTTTCCTACTTGG
CAGTACATCTACGTATTAGTCATCGCTATTACCATGGTGATGCGGTTTTGGCAGTACATCAATGGGCGTG
GATAGCGGTTTGACTCACGGGGATTTCCAAGTCTCCACCCCATTGACGTCAATGGGAGTTTGTTTTGGCA
CCAAAATCAACGGGACTTTCCAAAATGTCGTAACAACTCCGCCCCATTGACGCAAATGGGCGGTAGGCGT
GTACGGTGGGAGGTCTATATAAGCAGCGCGTTTTGCCTGTACTGGGTCTCTCTGGTTAGACCAGATCTGA
GCCTGGGAGCTCTCTGGCTAACTAGGGAACCCACTGCTTAAGCCTCAATAAAGCTTGCCTTGAGTGCTTC
AAGTAGTGTGTGCCCGTCTGTTGTGTGACTCTGGTAACTAGAGATCCCTCAGACCCTTTTAGTCAGTGTG
GAAAATCTCTAGCAGTGGCGCCCGAACAGGGACTTGAAAGCGAAAGGGAAACCAGAGGAGCTCTCTCGAC
GCAGGACTCGGCTTGCTGAAGCGCGCACGGCAAGAGGCGAGGGGCGGCGACTGGTGAGTACGCCAAAAAT
TTTGACTAGCGGAGGCTAGAAGGAGAGAGATGGGTGCGAGAGCGTCAGTATTAAGCGGGGGAGAATTAGA
TCGCGATGGGAAAAAATTCGGTTAAGGCCAGGGGGAAAGAAAAAATATAAATTAAAACATATAGTATGGG
CAAGCAGGGAGCTAGAACGATTCGCAGTTAATCCTGGCCTGTTAGAAACATCAGAAGGCTGTAGACAAAT
ACTGGGACAGCTACAACCATCCCTTCAGACAGGATCAGAAGAACTTAGATCATTATATAATACAGTAGCA
ACCCTCTATTGTGTGCATCAAAGGATAGAGATAAAAGACACCAAGGAAGCTTTAGACAAGATAGAGGAAG
AGCAAAACAAAAGTAAGACCACCGCACAGCAAGCGGCCGCTGATCTTCAGACCTGGAGGAGGAGATATGA
GGGACAATTGGAGAAGTGAATTATATAAATATAAAGTAGTAAAAATTGAACCATTAGGAGTAGCACCCAC
CAAGGCAAAGAGAAGAGTGGTGCAGAGAGAAAAAAGAGCAGTGGGAATAGGAGCTTTGTTCCTTGGGTTC
TTGGGAGCAGCAGGAAGCACTATGGGCGCAGCGTCAATGACGCTGACGGTACAGGCCAGACAATTATTGT
CTGGTATAGTGCAGCAGCAGAACAATTTGCTGAGGGCTATTGAGGCGCAACAGCATCTGTTGCAACTCAC
AGTCTGGGGCATCAAGCAGCTCCAGGCAAGAATCCTGGCTGTGGAAAGATACCTAAAGGATCAACAGCTC
CTGGGGATTTGGGGTTGCTCTGGAAAACTCATTTGCACCACTGCTGTGCCTTGGAATGCTAGTTGGAGTA
ATAAATCTCTGGAACAGATTTGGAATCACACGACCTGGATGGAGTGGGACAGAGAAATTAACAATTACAC
AAGCTTAATACACTCCTTAATTGAAGAATCGCAAAACCAGCAAGAAAAGAATGAACAAGAATTATTGGAA
TTAGATAAATGGGCAAGTTTGTGGAATTGGTTTAACATAACAAATTGGCTGTGGTATATAAAATTATTCA
TAATGATAGTAGGAGGCTTGGTAGGTTTAAGAATAGTTTTTGCTGTACTTTCTATAGTGAATAGAGTTAG
GCAGGGATATTCACCATTATCGTTTCAGACCCACCTCCCAACCCCGAGGGGACCCGACAGGCCCGAAGGA
ATAGAAGAAGAAGGTGGAGAGAGAGACAGAGACAGATCCATTCGATTAGTGAACGGATCGGCACTGCGTG
CGCCAATTCTGCAGACAAATGGCAGTATTCATCCACAATTTTAAAAGAAAAGGGGGGATTGGGGGGTACA
GTGCAGGGGAAAGAATAGTAGACATAATAGCAACAGACATACAAACTAAAGAATTACAAAAACAAATTAC
AAAAATTCAAAATTTTCGGGTTTATTACAGGGACAGCAGAGATCCAGTTTGGTTAGATCTCGAGTTTACC
ACTCCCTATCAGTGATAGAGAAAAGTGAAAGTCGAGTTTACCACTCCCTATCAGTGATAGAGAAAAGTGA
AAGTCGAGTTTACCACTCCCTATCAGTGATAGAGAAAAGTGAAAGTCGAGTTTACCACTCCCTATCAGTG
ATAGAGAAAAGTGAAAGTCGAGTTTACCACTCCCTATCAGTGATAGAGAAAAGTGAAAGTCGAGTTTACC
ACTCCCTATCAGTGATAGAGAAAAGTGAAAGTCGAGTTTACCACTCCCTATCAGTGATAGAGAAAAGTGA
AAGTCGAGCTCGGTACCCGGGTCGAGGTAGGCGTGTACGGTGGGAGGCCTATATAAGCAGAGCTCGTTTA
GTGAACCGTCAGATCGCCTGGAGACGCCATCCACGCTGTTTTGACCTCCATAGAAGACACCGGGACCGAT
CCAGCCTCCGCGGCCCCGAATTCACCGGTTCTAGAGCTAGCATGGTGAGCAAGGGCGAGGAGGTCATCAA
AGAGTTCATGCGCTTCAAGGTGCGCATGGAGGGCTCCATGAACGGCCACGAGTTCGAGATCGAGGGCGAG
GGCGAGGGCCGCCCCTACGAGGGCACCCAGACCGCCAAGCTGAAGGTGACCAAGGGCGGCCCCCTGCCCT
TCGCCTGGGACATCCTGTCCCCCCAGTTCATGTACGGCTCCAAGGCGTACGTGAAGCACCCCGCCGACAT
CCCCGATTACAAGAAGCTGTCCTTCCCCGAGGGCTTCAAGTGGGAGCGCGTGATGAACTTCGAGGACGGC
GGTCTGGTGACCGTGACCCAGGACTCCTCCCTGCAGGACGGCACGCTGATCTACAAGGTGAAGATGCGCG
GCACCAACTTCCCCCCCGACGGCCCCGTAATGCAGAAGAAGACCATGGGCTGGGAGGCCTCCACCGAGCG
CCTGTACCCCCGCGACGGCGTGCTGAAGGGCGAGATCCACCAGGCCCTGAAGCTGAAGGACGGCGGCCAC
TACCTGGTGGAGTTCAAGACCATCTACATGGCCAAGAAGCCCGTGCAACTGCCCGGCTACTACTACGTGG
ACACCAAGCTGGACATCACCTCCCACAACGAGGACTACACCATCGTGGAACAGTACGAGCGCTCCGAGGG
CCGCCACCACCTGTTCCTGTACGGCATGGACGAGCTGTACAAGGGCACCCAGCCTGCAACACACCACCCG
ATACCCACCTATCCCTCCTATGTGCCCGCCGCAGCTCATGACTATGGCAGCAGTCTCTTCCATCCAGGAG
GCTTCCTGGGTGGCCCCGCCTCCAGCTTCACCCCTAAGCAGAGAAGCAAGGCTCGCTCCTGCTCAGAAGG
CCGGGAGTGTGTCAACTGTGGTGCCACAGCCACCCCTCTCTGGCGACGAGATGGCACGGGCCACTACCTG
TGCAATGCCTGTGGGCTCTACCACAAGATGAATGGACAGAACCGGCCGCTCATCAAGCCCAAGCGGAGGC
TGTCTGCTGCCAGAAGAGCGGGCACCTGTTGTGCAAATTGTCAGACGACAACCACCACCTTATGGCGCCG
GAACGCCAACGGGGACCCTGTGTGCAACGCCTGTGGCCTCTACTACAAGCTGCACAATGTTAACAGGCCA
CTGACCATGAAGAAGGAAGGGATCCAGACCCGGAATCGGAAGATGTCCAGCAAATCCAAGAAGAGCAAGA
AAGGGGCTGAATGTTTCGAGGAGCTCTCCAAGTGCATGCAAGAGAAGTCACCGCCCTTCAGTGCGGCTGC
CCTGGCTGGACACATGGCACCTGTGGGACACCTCCCACCTTTTAGTCACTCTGGACACATCCTACCCACG
CCCACGCCTATCCACCCTTCCTCCAGTCTCTCTTTTGGCCACCCCCACCCGTCCAGCATGGTGACTGCCA
TGGGCTAGTTCGAAGATATCAAGCTTATCGATAATCAACCTCTGGATTACAAAATTTGTGAAAGATTGAC
TGGTATTCTTAACTATGTTGCTCCTTTTACGCTATGTGGATACGCTGCTTTAATGCCTTTGTATCATGCT
ATTGCTTCCCGTATGGCTTTCATTTTCTCCTCCTTGTATAAATCCTGGTTGCTGTCTCTTTATGAGGAGT
TGTGGCCCGTTGTCAGGCAACGTGGCGTGGTGTGCACTGTGTTTGCTGACGCAACCCCCACTGGTTGGGG
CATTGCCACCACCTGTCAGCTCCTTTCCGGGACTTTCGCTTTCCCCCTCCCTATTGCCACGGCGGAACTC
ATCGCCGCCTGCCTTGCCCGCTGCTGGACAGGGGCTCGGCTGTTGGGCACTGACAATTCCGTGGTGTTGT
CGGGGAAATCATCGTCCTTTCCTTGGCTGCTCGCCTGTGTTGCCACCTGGATTCTGCGCGGGACGTCCTT
CTGCTACGTCCCTTCGGCCCTCAATCCAGCGGACCTTCCTTCCCGCGGCCTGCTGCCGGCTCTGCGGCCT
CTTCCGCGTCTTCGCCTTCGCCCTCAGACGAGTCGGATCTCCCTTTGGGCCGCCTCCCCGCATCGATACC
GTCGACCTCGAGACCTAGAAAAACATGGAGCAATCACAAGTAGCAATACAGCAGCTACCAATGCTGATTG
TGCCTGGCTAGAAGCACAAGAGGAGGAGGAGGTGGGTTTTCCAGTCACACCTCAGGTACCTTTAAGACCA
ATGACTTACAAGGCAGCTGTAGATCTTAGCCACTTTTTAAAAGAAAAGGGGGGACTGGAAGGGCTAATTC
ACTCCCAACGAAGACAAGATATCCTTGATCTGTGGATCTACCACACACAAGGCTACTTCCCTGATTGGCA
GAACTACACACCAGGGCCAGGGATCAGATATCCACTGACCTTTGGATGGTGCTACAAGCTAGTACCAGTT
GAGCAAGAGAAGGTAGAAGAAGCCAATGAAGGAGAGAACACCCGCTTGTTACACCCTGTGAGCCTGCATG
GGATGGATGACCCGGAGAGAGAAGTATTAGAGTGGAGGTTTGACAGCCGCCTAGCATTTCATCACATGGC
CCGAGAGCTGCATCCGGACTGTACTGGGTCTCTCTGGTTAGACCAGATCTGAGCCTGGGAGCTCTCTGGC
TAACTAGGGAACCCACTGCTTAAGCCTCAATAAAGCTTGCCTTGAGTGCTTCAAGTAGTGTGTGCCCGTC
TGTTGTGTGACTCTGGTAACTAGAGATCCCTCAGACCCTTTTAGTCAGTGTGGAAAATCTCTAGCAGGGC
CCGTTTAAACCCGCTGATCAGCCTCGACTGTGCCTTCTAGTTGCCAGCCATCTGTTGTTTGCCCCTCCCC
CGTGCCTTCCTTGACCCTGGAAGGTGCCACTCCCACTGTCCTTTCCTAATAAAATGAGGAAATTGCATCG
CATTGTCTGAGTAGGTGTCATTCTATTCTGGGGGGTGGGGTGGGGCAGGACAGCAAGGGGGAGGATTGGG
AAGACAATAGCAGGCATGCTGGGGATGCGGTGGGCTCTATGGCTTCTGAGGCGGAAAGAACCAGCTGGGG
CTCTAGGGGGTATCCCC
[124 nt withheld, positions 5898-6021]
C
[91 nt withheld, positions 6023-6113]
A
[49 nt withheld, positions 6115-6163]
CCTTTGACGTTGGAGTCCACGTTCTTT
[37 nt withheld, positions 6191-6227]
ACCCTATCTCGGTCTATTCTTTTGATTTATAAGGGATTTTGCCGATTTCGGCCTATTGGTTAAAAAATGA
GCTGATTTAACAAAAATTTAACGCGAATTAATTCTGTGGAATGTGTGTCAGTTAGGGTGTGGAAAGTCCC
CAGGCTCCCCAGCAGGCAGAAGTATGCAAAGCATGCATCTCAATTAGTCAGCAACCAGGTGTGGAAAGTC
CCCAGGCTCCCCAGCAGGCAGAAGTATGCAAAGCATGCATCTCAATTAGTCAGCAACCATAGTCCCGCCC
CTAACTCCGCCCATCCCGCCCCTAACTCCGCCCAGTTCCGCCCATTCTCCGCCCCATGGCTGACTAATTT
TTTTTATTTATGCAGAGGCCGAGGCCGCCTCTGCCTCTGAGCTATTCCAGAAGTAGTGAGGAGGCTTTTT
TGGAGGCCTAGGCTTTTGCAAAAAGCTCCCGGGAGCTTGTATATCCATTTTCGGATCTGATCAGCACGTG
TTGACAATTAATCATCGGCATAGTATATCGGCATAGTATAATACGACAAGGTGAGGAACTAAACCATGGC
CAAGTTGACCAGTGCCGTTCCGGTGCTCACCGCGCGCGACGTCGCCGGAGCGGTCGAGTTCTGGACCGAC
CGGCTCGGGTTCTCCCGGGACTTCGTGGAGGACGACTTCGCCGGTGTGGTCCGGGACGACGTGACCCTGT
TCATCAGCGCGGTCCAGGACCAGGTGGTGCCGGACAACACCCTGGCCTGGGTGTGGGTGCGCGGCCTGGA
CGAGCTGTACGCCGAGTGGTCGGAGGTCGTGTCCACGAACTTCCGGGACGCCTCCGGGCCGGCCATGACC
GAGATCGGCGAGCAGCCGTGGGGGCGGGAGTTCGCCCTGCGCGACCCGGCCGGCAACTGCGTGCACTTCG
TGGCCGAGGAGCAGGACTGACACGTGCTACGAGATTTCGATTCCACCGCCGCCTTCTATGAAAGGTTGGG
CTTCGGAATCGTTTTCCGGGACGCCGGCTGGATGATCCTCCAGCGCGGGGATCTCATGCTGGAGTTCTTC
GCCCACCCCAACTTGTTTATTGCAGCTTATAATGGTTACAAATAAAGCAATAGCATCACAAATTTCACAA
ATAAAGCATTTTTTTCACTGCATTCTAGTTGTGGTTTGTCCAAACTCATCAATGTATCTTATCATGTCTG
TATACCGTCGACCTCTAGCTAGAGCTTGGCGTAATCATGGTCATAGCTGTTTCCTGTGTGAAATTGTTAT
CCGCTCACAATTCCACACAACATACGAGCCGGAAGCATAAAGTGTAAAGCCTGGGGTGCCTAATGAGTGA
GCTAACTCACATTAATTGCGTTGCGCTCACTGCCCGCTTTCCAGTCGGGAAACCTGTCGTGCCAGCTGCA
TTAATGAATCGGCCAACGCGCGGGGAGAGGCGGTTTGCGTATTGGGCGCTCTTCCGCTTCCTCGCTCACT
GACTCGCTGCGCTCGGTCGTTCGGCTGCGGCGAGCGGTATCAGCTCACTCAAAGGCGGTAATACGGTTAT
CCACAGAATCAGGGGATAACGCAGGAAAGAACATGTGAGCAAAAGGCCAGCAAAAGGCCAGGAACCGTAA
AAAGGCCGCGTTGCTGGCGTTTTTCCATAGGCTCCGCCCCCCTGACGAGCATCACAAAAATCGACGCTCA
AGTCAGAGGTGGCGAAACCCGACAGGACTATAAAGATACCAGGCGTTTCCCCCTGGAAGCTCCCTCGTGC
GCTCTCCTGTTCCGACCCTGCCGCTTACCGGATACCTGTCCGCCTTTCTCCCTTCGGGAAGCGTGGCGCT
TTCTCATAGCTCACGCTGTAGGTATCTCAGTTCGGTGTAGGTCGTTCGCTCCAAGCTGGGCTGTGTGCAC
GAACCCCCCGTTCAGCCCGACCGCTGCGCCTTATCCGGTAACTATCGTCTTGAGTCCAACCCGGTAAGAC
ACGACTTATCGCCACTGGCAGCAGCCACTGGTAACAGGATTAGCAGAGCGAGGTATGTAGGCGGTGCTAC
AGAGTTCTTGAAGTGGTGGCCTAACTACGGCTACACTAGAAGAACAGTATTTGGTATCTGCGCTCTGCTG
AAGCCAGTTACCTTCGGAAAAAGAGTTGGTAGCTCTTGATCCGGCAAACAAACCACCGCTGGTAGCGGTG
GTTTTTTTGTTTGCAAGCAGCAGATTACGCGCAGAAAAAAAGGATCTCAAGAAGATCCTTTGATCTTTTC
TACGGGGTCTGACGCTCAGTGGAACGAAAACTCACGTTAAGGGATTTTGGTCATGAGATTATCAAAAAGG
ATCTTCACCTAGATCCTTTTAAATTAAAAATGAAGTTTTAAATCAATCTAAAGTATATATGAGTAAACTT
GGTCTGACAGTTACCAATGCTTAATCAGTGAGGCACCTATCTCAGCGATCTGTCTATTTCGTTCATCCAT
AGTTGCCTGACTCCCCGTCGTGTAGATAACTACGATACGGGAGGGCTTACCATCTGGCCCCAGTGCTGCA
ATGATACCGCGAGACCCACGCTCACCGGCTCCAGATTTATCAGCAATAAACCAGCCAGCCGGAAGGGCCG
AGCGCAGAAGTGGTCCTGCAACTTTATCCGCCTCCATCCAGTCTATTAATTGTTGCCGGGAAGCTAGAGT
AAGTAGTTCGCCAGTTAATAGTTTGCGCAACGTTGTTGCCATTGCTACAGGCATCGTGGTGTCACGCTCG
TCGTTTGGTATGGCTTCATTCAGCTCCGGTTCCCAACGATCAAGGCGAGTTACATGATCCCCCATGTTGT
GCAAAAAAGCGGTTAGCTCCTTCGGTCCTCCGATCGTTGTCAGAAGTAAGTTGGCCGCAGTGTTATCACT
CATGGTTATGGCAGCACTGCATAATTCTCTTACTGTCATGCCATCCGTAAGATGCTTTTCTGTGACTGGT
GAGTACTCAACCAAGTCATTCTGAGAATAGTGTATGCGGCGACCGAGTTGCTCTTGCCCGGCGTCAATAC
GGGATAATACCGCGCCACATAGCAGAACTTTAAAAGTGCTCATCATTGGAAAACGTTCTTCGGGGCGAAA
ACTCTCAAGGATCTTACCGCTGTTGAGATCCAGTTCGATGTAACCCACTCGTGCACCCAACTGATCTTCA
GCATCTTTTACTTTCACCAGCGTTTCTGGGTGAGCAAAAACAGGAAGGCAAAATGCCGCAAAAAAGGGAA
TAAGGGCGACACGGAAATGTTGAATACTCATACTCTTCCTTTTTCAATATTATTGAAGCATTTATCAGGG
TTATTGTCTCATGAGCGGATACATATTTGAATGTATTTAGAAAAATAAACAAATAGGGGTTCCGCGCACA
TTTCCCCGAAAAGTGCCACCTGACGTCGACGGATCGGGAGATCTCCCGATCCCCTATGGTGCACTCTCAG
TACAATCTGCTCTGATGCCGCATAGTTAAGCCAGTATCTGCTCCCTGCTTGTGTGTTGGAGGTCGCTGAG
TAGTGCGCGAGCAAAATTTAAGCTACAACAAGGCAAGGCTTGACCGACAATTGCATGAAGAATCTGCTTA
GGGTTAGGCGTTTTGCGCTGCTTCGCGATGTACGGGCCAGATATA
